Addgene plasmid #179584: ePB-PURO-TT-PA-CRE
Purpose: ePiggyBac vector to conditionally express using DOX a light-inducible Cre-recombinase enzyme that takes advantage of the Magnets dimerization system (Magnet-CRE)
Depositing lab: Ali Hemmati Brivanlou. Depositing organization: Rockefeller University. Publication: Self-organization of human dorsal-ventral forebrain structures by light induced SHH. De Santis R, Etoc F, Rosado-Olivieri EA, Brivanlou AH. Nat Commun. 2021 Nov 19;12(1):6768. doi: 10.1038/s41467-021-26881-w. PubMed 34799555.
Backbone
  Vector backbone: KS(-)
  Vector type: Mammalian Expression
  Selectable markers: Puromycin
Growth in bacteria
  Bacterial resistance: Ampicillin, 100 μg/mL
  Growth temperature: 37°C
  Growth strain: DH5alpha
  Copy number: High Copy
Gene/Insert
  Gene/Insert name: PA-MAG-CRE
  Promoter: TRE
  Cloning method: Restriction Enzyme; 5′ cloning site HindIII (unknown if destroyed); 3′ cloning site NotI (unknown if destroyed)
  Sequencing primers: 5′ CGTATGTCGAGTTTACTCCC; 3′ gttaacaacaacaattgcattc
Terms and licenses: Academic/Nonprofit Terms; Industry Terms: Not Available to Industry
How to cite: ePB-PURO-TT-PA-CRE was a gift from Ali Hemmati Brivanlou (Addgene plasmid # 179584 ; http://n2t.net/addgene:179584 ; RRID:Addgene_179584)
