[The description below was written by a language model from this plasmid's Addgene catalogue record and pLannotate feature annotations shown in this document.]
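Description:
ePB-PURO-TT-PA-CRE is a 9,065-nt mammalian expression plasmid built on a KS(-) (Bluescript-type) backbone and described in its record as an enhanced piggyBac (ePiggyBac) transposon vector. It is presumably meant to integrate into the host genome when piggyBac transposase is supplied, although the automated feature table does not annotate the transposon terminal repeats. In E. coli it is maintained at high copy through a ColE1/pUC-type origin and selected with ampicillin (AmpR). The backbone also carries an f1 origin, lacZα and lac regulatory remnants, and T3 and T7 promoters.

The payload is a doxycycline- and light-gated Cre recombinase. A tight TRE promoter (seven tet operators plus a minimal CMV promoter) drives the PA-MAG-CRE insert, cloned between HindIII and NotI and terminated by an SV40 poly(A) signal. The annotation detects Cre as two separated fragments, a short N-terminal piece and a larger C-terminal piece. This fits a split-Cre design in which each half is fused to a Magnet photodimerizer, so that light-induced heterodimerization reconstitutes recombinase activity. The Magnet domains and any linking elements fall in the unannotated gap between the fragments. A short SV40 large T antigen fragment after the second Cre portion probably represents a nuclear localization signal.

On the opposite strand, the human UbC promoter constitutively drives an rtTA3-type reverse tetracycline transactivator, followed by a puromycin resistance gene and a second SV40 poly(A). This places the Tet-On activator and the mammalian selection marker on the same plasmid as the inducible cassette. The record does not state how the two coding sequences are linked. The construct is used to make stable puromycin-selected cell lines in which doxycycline permits expression of PA-Cre and illumination then triggers loxP recombination with spatial and temporal control. The associated work applied this to light-induced SHH expression in human forebrain models.
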