Features (pLannotate 1.2.2; 24 found; start..end, strand, type, name):
      2..316     +  promoter       tight TRE promoter: Tet-responsive promoter PTight, consisting of seven tet operator sequences followed by the minimal CMV promoter
    321..347     +  misc_feature   MCS (fragment): pUC18/19 multiple cloning site
    363..488     +  CDS            cre (fragment): RECR_BPP1 - Experimental evidence at protein level: Swiss-Prot protein existence level 1. Catalyzes site-specific recombination between two 34-base- pair LOXP sites. Its role is to maintain the phage genome as a monomeric unit-copy plasmid in the lysogenic state. From Escherichia phage P1 (Bacteriophage P1).
   1608..2459    +  CDS            cre (fragment): RECR_BPP1 - Experimental evidence at protein level: Swiss-Prot protein existence level 1. Catalyzes site-specific recombination between two 34-base- pair LOXP sites. Its role is to maintain the phage genome as a monomeric unit-copy plasmid in the lysogenic state. From Escherichia phage P1 (Bacteriophage P1).
   2484..2567    +  CDS            large T antigen (fragment): large T antigen from SV40 (simian virus 40)
   2590..2711    +  polyA_signal   SV40 poly(A) signal: SV40 polyadenylation signal
   2995..3013    -  promoter       T7 promoter: promoter for bacteriophage T7 RNA polymerase
   3021..3176    +  CDS            lacZα (fragment): LacZα fragment of β-galactosidase; lacZ fragment
   3181..3609    +  rep_origin     f1 ori (sequence partly withheld): f1 bacteriophage origin of replication; arrow indicates direction of (+) strand synthesis
   3662..3766    +  promoter       AmpR promoter: bla
   3767..4627    +  CDS            AmpR: β-lactamase; bla; confers resistance to ampicillin, carbenicillin, and related antibiotics
   4798..5386    +  rep_origin     ori: high-copy-number ColE1/pMB1/pBR322/pUC origin of replication
   5569..5661    +  CDS            lacI (fragment): lac repressor; lacI; The lac repressor binds to the lac operator to inhibit transcription in E. coli. This inhibition can be relieved by adding lactose or isopropyl-β-D-thiogalactopyranoside (IPTG).
   5674..5695    +  protein_bind   CAP binding site: CAP binding activates transcription in the presence of cAMP. E. coli catabolite activator protein
   5710..5740    +  promoter       lac promoter: promoter for the E. coli lac operon
   5748..5764    +  protein_bind   lac operator: The lac repressor binds to the lac operator to inhibit transcription in E. coli. This inhibition can be relieved by adding lactose or isopropyl-β-D-thiogalactopyranoside (IPTG). lac repressor encoded by lacI
   5809..5827    +  promoter       T3 promoter: promoter for bacteriophage T3 RNA polymerase
   6197..6318    -  polyA_signal   SV40 poly(A) signal: SV40 polyadenylation signal
   6332..6359    -  CDS            BleoR (fragment): antibiotic-binding protein; Sh ble from Streptoalloteichus hindustanus; confers resistance to bleomycin, phleomycin, and Zeocin™
   6365..6960    -  CDS            PuroR (fragment): puromycin N-acetyltransferase; pac from Streptomyces alboniger; confers resistance to puromycin
   7028..7138    -  CDS            VP48: 3 tandem repeats of the minimal activation domain of herpes simplex virus VP16 (Cheng et al., 2013)
   7068..7765    -  CDS            rtTA3 (fragment): reverse tetracycline transactivator 3 activates expression from Tet-responsive promoters in the presence of doxycycline
   7784..7831    -  promoter       EM7 promoter: synthetic bacterial promoter&nbsp
   7840..9051    -  promoter       UbC promoter: human ubiquitin C promoter
>Addgene plasmid #179584 | ePB-PURO-TT-PA-CRE | addgene full sequence | sequence record 354599 | Addgene NGS Result
CGAGTTTACTCCCTATCAGTGATAGAGAACGTATGTCGAGTTTACTCCCTATCAGTGATAGAGAACGATG
TCGAGTTTACTCCCTATCAGTGATAGAGAACGTATGTCGAGTTTACTCCCTATCAGTGATAGAGAACGTA
TGTCGAGTTTACTCCCTATCAGTGATAGAGAACGTATGTCGAGTTTATCCCTATCAGTGATAGAGAACGT
ATGTCGAGTTTACTCCCTATCAGTGATAGAGAACGTATGTCGAGGTAGGCGTGTACGGTGGGAGGCCTAT
ATAAGCAGAGCTCGTTTAGTGAACCGTCAGATCGCCTGGAGAATTCGAGCTCGGTACCCGGGGATCCAAG
CTTACCACCATGGCCACCTCTGATGAAGTCAGGAAGAACCTGATGGACATGTTCAGGGACAGGCAGGCCT
TCTCTGAACACACCTGGAAGATGCTCCTGTCTGTGTGCAGATCCTGGGCTGCCTGGTGCAAGCTGAACGG
TACCCATACTCTTTATGCCCCCGGTGGATATGACATTATGGGATATCTGGACCAGATCGGCAACCGGCCA
AACCCGCAGGTGGAACTGGGCCCCGTGGATACATCCTGCGCCTTGATTCTTTGTGACCTGAAACAGAAAG
ACACCCCGATAGTTTACGCGAGTGAAGCCTTCCTCTACATGACAGGTTACAGCAACGCAGAGGTGCTGGG
CCGGAATTGCCGGTTTCTGCAAAGCCCTGACGGCATGGTGAAGCCCAAGAGCACCCGGAAGTACGTGGAT
AGTAACACAATCAATACTATGCGCAAGGCAATCGACAGGAATGCCGAGGTGCAGGTTGAAGTAGTCAATT
TTAAAAAGAATGGACAGCGATTTGTTAATTTCCTGACTATGATACCTGTTAGGGACGAAACAGGCGAGTA
TCGATACTCTATGGGATTCCAGTGCGAAACAGAAGGCGGAAGCGGTGGCGTGCCCAAGAAGAAGAGGAAA
GTCGGATCCGGCAGCGGCGCCACCAACTTCAGCCTGCTGAAGCAGGCCGGCGACGTGGAGGAGAACCCCG
GCCCCCTCGACGAGGGCAGAGGAAGTCTTCTAACATGCGGTGACGTGGAGGAGAATCCCGGCCCTGTCGA
GGTGCCCAAGAAGAAGAGGAAAGTCGGCGGACATACTCTTTATGCCCCCGGTGGATATGACATTATGGGA
TATCTGAGGCAGATCAGGAACCGGCCAAACCCGCAGGTGGAACTGGGCCCCGTGGATACATCCTGCGCCT
TGATTCTTTGTGACCTGAAACAGAAAGACACCCCGATAGTTTACGCGAGTGAAGCCTTCCTCTACATGAC
AGGTTACAGCAACGCAGAGGTGCTGGGCCGGAATTGCCGGTTTCTGCAAAGCCCTGACGGCATGGTGAAG
CCCAAGAGCACCCGGAAGTACGTGGATAGTAACACAATCAATACTATGCGCAAGGCAATCGACAGGAATG
CCGAGGTGCAGGTTGAAGTAGTCAATTTTAAAAAGAATGGACAGCGATTTGTTAATTTCCTGACTATGAT
ACCTGTTAGGGACGAAACAGGCGAGTATCGATACTCTATGGGATTCCAGTGCGAAACAGAAGGTACCAAC
AGGAAATGGTTCCCTGCTGAACCTGAGGATGTGAGGGACTACCTCCTGTACCTGCAAGCCAGAGGCCTGG
CTGTGAAGACCATCCAACAGCACCTGGGCCAGCTCAACATGCTGCACAGGAGATCTGGCCTGCCTCGCCC
TTCTGACTCCAATGCTGTGTCCCTGGTGATGAGGAGAATCAGAAAGGAGAATGTGGATGCTGGGGAGAGA
GCCAAGCAGGCCCTGGCCTTTGAACGCACTGACTTTGACCAAGTCAGATCCCTGATGGAGAACTCTGACA
GATGCCAGGACATCAGGAACCTGGCCTTCCTGGGCATTGCCTACAACACCCTGCTGCGCATTGCCGAAAT
TGCCAGAATCAGAGTGAAGGACATCTCCCGCACCGATGGTGGGAGAATGCTGATCCACATTGGCAGGACC
AAGACCCTGGTGTCCACAGCTGGTGTGGAGAAGGCCCTGTCCCTGGGGGTTACCAAGCTGGTGGAGAGAT
GGATCTCTGTGTCTGGTGTGGCTGATGACCCCAACAACTACCTGTTCTGCCGGGTCAGAAAGAATGGTGT
GGCTGCCCCTTCTGCCACCTCCCAACTGTCCACCCGGGCCCTGGAAGGGATCTTTGAGGCCACCCACCGC
CTGATCTATGGTGCCAAGGATGACTCTGGGCAGAGATACCTGGCCTGGTCTGGCCACTCTGCCAGAGTGG
GTGCTGCCAGGGACATGGCCAGGGCTGGTGTGTCCATCCCTGAAATCATGCAGGCTGGTGGCTGGACCAA
TGTGAACATTGTGATGAACTACATCAGAAACCTGGACTCTGAGACTGGGGCCATGGTGAGGCTGCTCGAA
GATGGGGACTAATCTAGAGCGGCCGCGACTCTAGATCATAATCAGCCATACCACATTTGTAGAGGTTTTA
CTTGCTTTAAAAAACCTCCCACACCTCCCCCTGAACCTGAAACATAAAATGAATGCAATTGTTGTTGTTA
ACTTGTTTATTGCAGCTTATAATGGTTACAAATAAAGCAATAGCATCACAAATTTCACAAATAAAGCATT
TTTTTCACTGCATTCTAGTTGTGGTTTGTCCAAACTCATCAATGTATCTTAAGGAATTCGATAAAAGTTT
TGTTACTTTATAGAAGAAATTTTGAGTTTTTGTTTTTTTTTAATAAATAAATAAACATAAATAAATTGTT
TGTTGAATTTATTATTAGTATGTAAGTGTAAATATAATAAAACTTAATATCTATTCAAATTAATAAATAA
ACCTCGATATACAGACCGATAAAACACATGCGTCAATTTTACGCATGATTATCTTTAACGTACGTCACAA
TATGATTATCTTTCTAGGGTTAATCTAGCTGCGGCGCGCCGGTACCCAATTCGCCCTATAGTGAGTCGTA
TTACGCGCGCTCACTGGCCGTCGTTTTACAACGTCGTGACTGGGAAAACCCTGGCGTTACCCAACTTAAT
CGCCTTGCAGCACATCCCCCTTTCGCCAGCTGGCGTAATAGCGAAGAGGCCCGCACCGATCGCCCTTCCC
AACAGTTGCGCAGCCTGAATGGCGAATGGG
[124 nt withheld, positions 3181-3304]
C
[91 nt withheld, positions 3306-3396]
A
[49 nt withheld, positions 3398-3446]
CCTTTGACGTTGGAGTCCACGTTCTTT
[37 nt withheld, positions 3474-3510]
ACCCTATCTCGGTCTATTCTTTTGATTTATAAGGGATTTTGCCGATTTCGGCCTATTGGTTAAAAAATGA
GCTGATTTAACAAAAATTTAACGCGAATTTTAACAAAATATTAACGCTTACAATTTAGGTGGCACTTTTC
GGGGAAATGTGCGCGGAACCCCTATTTGTTTATTTTTCTAAATACATTCAAATATGTATCCGCTCATGAG
ACAATAACCCTGATAAATGCTTCAATAATATTGAAAAAGGAAGAGTATGAGTATTCAACATTTCCGTGTC
GCCCTTATTCCCTTTTTTGCGGCATTTTGCCTTCCTGTTTTTGCTCACCCAGAAACGCTGGTGAAAGTAA
AAGATGCTGAAGATCAGTTGGGTGCACGAGTGGGTTACATCGAACTGGATCTCAACAGCGGTAAGATCCT
TGAGAGTTTTCGCCCCGAAGAACGTTTTCCAATGATGAGCACTTTTAAAGTTCTGCTATGTGGCGCGGTA
TTATCCCGTATTGACGCCGGGCAAGAGCAACTCGGTCGCCGCATACACTATTCTCAGAATGACTTGGTTG
AGTACTCACCAGTCACAGAAAAGCATCTTACGGATGGCATGACAGTAAGAGAATTATGCAGTGCTGCCAT
AACCATGAGTGATAACACTGCGGCCAACTTACTTCTGACAACGATCGGAGGACCGAAGGAGCTAACCGCT
TTTTTGCACAACATGGGGGATCATGTAACTCGCCTTGATCGTTGGGAACCGGAGCTGAATGAAGCCATAC
CAAACGACGAGCGTGACACCACGATGCCTGTAGCAATGGCAACAACGTTGCGCAAACTATTAACTGGCGA
ACTACTTACTCTAGCTTCCCGGCAACAATTAATAGACTGGATGGAGGCGGATAAAGTTGCAGGACCACTT
CTGCGCTCGGCCCTTCCGGCTGGCTGGTTTATTGCTGATAAATCTGGAGCCGGTGAGCGTGGGTCTCGCG
GTATCATTGCAGCACTGGGGCCAGATGGTAAGCCCTCCCGTATCGTAGTTATCTACACGACGGGGAGTCA
GGCAACTATGGATGAACGAAATAGACAGATCGCTGAGATAGGTGCCTCACTGATTAAGCATTGGTAACTG
TCAGACCAAGTTTACTCATATATACTTTAGATTGATTTAAAACTTCATTTTTAATTTAAAAGGATCTAGG
TGAAGATCCTTTTTGATAATCTCATGACCAAAATCCCTTAACGTGAGTTTTCGTTCCACTGAGCGTCAGA
CCCCGTAGAAAAGATCAAAGGATCTTCTTGAGATCCTTTTTTTCTGCGCGTAATCTGCTGCTTGCAAACA
AAAAAACCACCGCTACCAGCGGTGGTTTGTTTGCCGGATCAAGAGCTACCAACTCTTTTTCCGAAGGTAA
CTGGCTTCAGCAGAGCGCAGATACCAAATACTGTTCTTCTAGTGTAGCCGTAGTTAGGCCACCACTTCAA
GAACTCTGTAGCACCGCCTACATACCTCGCTCTGCTAATCCTGTTACCAGTGGCTGCTGCCAGTGGCGAT
AAGTCGTGTCTTACCGGGTTGGACTCAAGACGATAGTTACCGGATAAGGCGCAGCGGTCGGGCTGAACGG
GGGGTTCGTGCACACAGCCCAGCTTGGAGCGAACGACCTACACCGAACTGAGATACCTACAGCGTGAGCT
ATGAGAAAGCGCCACGCTTCCCGAAGGGAGAAAGGCGGACAGGTATCCGGTAAGCGGCAGGGTCGGAACA
GGAGAGCGCACGAGGGAGCTTCCAGGGGGAAACGCCTGGTATCTTTATAGTCCTGTCGGGTTTCGCCACC
TCTGACTTGAGCGTCGATTTTTGTGATGCTCGTCAGGGGGGCGGAGCCTATGGAAAAACGCCAGCAACGC
GGCCTTTTTACGGTTCCTGGCCTTTTGCTGGCCTTTTGCTCACATGTTCTTTCCTGCGTTATCCCCTGAT
TCTGTGGATAACCGTATTACCGCCTTTGAGTGAGCTGATACCGCTCGCCGCAGCCGAACGACCGAGCGCA
GCGAGTCAGTGAGCGAGGAAGCGGAAGAGCGCCCAATACGCAAACCGCCTCTCCCCGCGCGTTGGCCGAT
TCATTAATGCAGCTGGCACGACAGGTTTCCCGACTGGAAAGCGGGCAGTGAGCGCAACGCAATTAATGTG
AGTTAGCTCACTCATTAGGCACCCCAGGCTTTACACTTTATGCTTCCGGCTCGTATGTTGTGTGGAATTG
TGAGCGGATAACAATTTCACACAGGAAACAGCTATGACCATGATTACGCCAAGCGCGCAATTAACCCTCA
CTAAAGGGAACAAAAGCTGGAGCTCCACCGCGGGGCGCGCCGCAGCTAGATTAACCCTAGAAAGATAGTC
TGCGTAAAATTGACGCATGCATTCTTGAAATATTGCTCTCTCTTTCTAAATAGCGCGAATCCGTCGCTGT
GCATTTAGGACATCTCAGTCGCCGCTTGGAGCTCCCGTGAGGCGTGCTTGTCAATGCGGTAAGTGTCACT
GATTTTGAACTATAACAACCGCGTGAGTCAAAATGACGCATGATTATCTTTTACGTGACTTTTAAGATTT
AACTCATACGATAATTATATTGTTATTTCGTGTTCTACTTACGTGATAACTTATTATATATATATTTTCT
TGTTATAGATGGGAATTCAGACATGATAAGATACATTGATGAGTTTGGACAAACCACAACTAGAATGCAG
TGAAAAAAATGCTTTATTTGTGAAATTTGTGATGCTATTGCTTTATTTGTAACCATTATAAGCTGCAATA
AACAAGTTTCGAGGTCGAGTGTCAGTCCTGCTCCTCGGCCACGAAGTGCTTAGCTCAGGCACCGGGCTTG
CGGGTCATGCACCAGGTGCGCGGTCCTTCGGGCACCTCGACGTCGGCGGTGACGGTGAAGCCGAGCCGCT
CGTAGAAGGGGAGGTTGCGGGGCGCGGAGGTCTCCAGGAAGGCGGGCACCCCGGCGCGCTCGGCCGCCTC
CACTCCGGGGAGCACGACGGCGCTGCCCAGACCCTTGCCCTGGTGGTCGGGCGAGACGCCGACGGTGGCC
AGGAACCACGCGGGCTCCTTGGGCCGGTGCGGCGCCAGGAGGCCTTCCATCTGTTGCTGCGCGGCCAGCC
GGGAACCGCTCAACTCGGCCATGCGCGGGCCGATCTCGGCGAACACCGCCCCCGCTTCGACGCTCTCCGG
CGTGGTCCAGACCGCCACCGCGGCGCCGTCGTCCGCGACCCACACCTTGCCGATGTCGAGCCCGACGCGC
GTGAGGAAGAGTTCTTGCAGCTCGGTGACCCGCTCGATGTGGCGGTCCGGGTCGACGGTGTGGCGCGTGG
CGGGGTAGTCGGCGAACGCGGCGGCGAGGGTGCGTACGGCCCGGGGGACGTCGTCGCGGGTGGCGAGGCG
CACCGTGGGCTTGTACTCGGCCATGGTAGGGCCGGGATTCTCCTCCACGTCACCGCATGTTAGAAGACTT
CCTCTGCCCTCCCCGGGGAGCATGTCAAGGTCAAAATCGTCAAGAGCGTCAGCAGGCAGCATATCAAGGT
CAAAGTCGTCAAGGGCATCGGCTGGGAGCATGTCTAAGTCAAAATCGTCAAGGGCGTCGGCCGGCCCGCC
GCTTTCGCACTTTAGCTGTTTCTCCAGGCCACATATGATTAGTTCCAGGCCGAAAAGGAAGGCAGGTTCG
GCTCCCTGCCGGTCGAACAGCTCAATTGCTTGTCTCAGAAGTGGGGGCATAGAATCGGTGGTAGGTGTCT
CTCTTTCCTCTTTTGCTACTTGATGCTCCTGTTCCTCCAATACGCAGCCCAGTGTAAAGTGGCCCACGGC
GGACAGAGCGTACAGTGCGTTCTCCAGGGAGAAGCCTTGCTGACACAGGAACGCGAGCTGATTTTCCAGG
GTTTCGTACTGTTTCTCTGTTGGGCGGGTGCCGAGATGCACTTTAGCCCCGTCGCGATGTGAGAGGAGAG
CACAGCGGAATGACTTGGCGTTGTTCCGCAGAAAGTCTTGCCATGACTCGCCTTCCAGGGGGCAGAAGTG
GGTATGATGCCTGTCCAGCATCTCGATTGGCAGGGCATCGAGCAGGGCCCGCTTGTTCTTCACGTGCCAG
TACAGGGTAGGCTGCTCAACTCCCAGCTTTTGAGCGAGTTTCCTTGTCGTCAGGCCTTCGATACCGACTC
CATTGAGTAATTCCAGAGCGCCGTTTATGACTTTGCTCTTGTCCAGTCTAGACATGGTTTAGTTCCTCAC
CTTGTCGTATTATACTATGCCGATATACTATGCCGATGATTAATTGTCAACACGGTCCGGTCTAACAAAA
AAGCCAAAAACGGCCAGAATTTAGCGGACAATTTACTAGTCTAACACTGAAAATTACATATTGACCCAAA
TGATTACATTTCAAAAGGTGCCTAAAAAACTTCACAAAACACACTCGCCAACCCCGAGCGCATAGTTCAA
AACCGGAGCTTCAGCTACTTAAGAAGATAGGTACATAAAACCGACCAAAGAAACTGACGCCTCACTTATC
CCTCCCCTCACCAGAGGTCCGGCGCCTGTCGATTCAGGAGAGCCTACCCTAGGCCCGAACCCTGCGTCCT
GCGACGGAGAAAAGCCTACCGCACACCTACCGGCAGGTGGCCCCACCCTGCATTATAAGCCAACAGAACG
GGTGACGTCACGACACGACGAGGGCGCGCGCTCCCAAAGGTACGGGTGCACTGCCCAACGGCACCGCCAT
AACTGCCGCCCCCGCAACAGACGACAAACCGAGTTCTCCAGTCAGTGACAAACTTCACGTCAGGGTCCCC
AGATGGTGCCCCAGCCCATCTCACCCGAATAAGAGCTTTCCCGCATTAGCGAAGGCCTCAAGACCTTGGG
TTCTTGCCGCCCACCATGCCCCCCACCTTGTTTCAACGACCTCACAGCCCGCCTCACAAGCGTCTTCCAT
TCAAGACTCGGGAACAGCCGCCATTTTGCTGCGCTCCCCCCAACCCCCAGTTCAGGGCAACCTTGCTCGC
GGACCCAGACTACAGCCCTTGGCGGTCTCTCCACACGCTTCCGTCCCACCGAGCGGCCCGGCGGCCACGA
AAGCCCCGGCCAGCCCAGCAGCCCGCTACTCACCAAGTGACGATCACAGCGATCCACAAACAAGAACCGC
GACCCAAATCCCGGCTGCGACGGAACTAGCTGTGCCACACCCGGCGCGTCCTTATATAATCATCGGCGTT
CACCGCCCCACGGAGATCCCTCCGCAGAATCGCCGAGAAGGGACTACTTTTCCTCGCCTGTTCCGCTCTC
TGGAAAGAAAACCAGTGCCCTAGAGTCACCCAAGTCCCGTCCTAAAATGTCCTTCTGCTGATACTGGGGT
TCTAAGGCCGAGTCTTATGAGCAGCGGGCCGCTGTCCTGAGCGTCCGGGCGGAAGGATCAGGACGCTCGC
TGCGCCCTTCGTCTGACGTGGCAGCGCTCGCCGTGAGGAGGGGGGCGCCCGCGGGGGGCGCCAAAACCCG
GCGCGGAGGCCAGATCTCCCGATCT
